Addgene plasmid #212998: pBOBI C-FLAG PHGDH R135W
Purpose: expresses human PHGDH
Depositing lab: Sheng-cai Lin. Depositing organization: Xiamen University. Publication: Low glucose metabolite 3-phosphoglycerate switches PHGDH from serine synthesis to p53 activation to control cell fate. Wu YQ, Zhang CS, Xiong J, Cai DQ, Wang CZ, Wang Y, Liu YH, Wang Y, Li Y, Wu J, Wu J, Lan B, Wang X, Chen S, Cao X, Wei X, Hu HH, Guo H, Yu Y, Ghafoor A, Xie C, Wu Y, Xu Z, Zhang C, Zhu M, Huang X, Sun X, Lin SY, Piao HL, Zhou J, Lin SC. Cell Res. 2023 Nov;33(11):835-850. doi: 10.1038/s41422-023-00874-4. Epub 2023 Sep 19. PubMed 37726403.
Backbone
  Vector backbone: pBOBI
  Vector type: Mammalian Expression
Growth in bacteria
  Bacterial resistance: Ampicillin, 100 μg/mL
  Growth temperature: 37°C
  Growth strain: DH5alpha
  Copy number: High Copy
Gene/Insert
  Gene/Insert name: PHGDH (alt names: NLS; 3PGDH)
  Species: H. sapiens (human)
  Insert size (bp): 1599
  Mutation: R135W
  Entrez Gene: PHGDH (a.k.a. 3-PGDH, 3PGDH, HEL-S-113, NLS, NLS1, PDG, PGAD, PGD, PGDH, PHGDHD, SERA)
  Promoter: cmv
  Tag / fusion protein: FLAG (C terminal on insert)
  Cloning method: Ligation Independent Cloning
  Sequencing primers: 5′ PLNCX-F; 3′ TACTCACCCCAACAGCTGGC
Terms and licenses: Academic/Nonprofit Terms; Industry Terms: Not Available to Industry
How to cite: pBOBI C-FLAG PHGDH R135W was a gift from Sheng-cai Lin (Addgene plasmid # 212998 ; http://n2t.net/addgene:212998 ; RRID:Addgene_212998)
