[The description below was written by a language model from this plasmid's Addgene catalogue record and pLannotate feature annotations shown in this document.]
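Description:
pBOBI C-FLAG PHGDH R135W is a mammalian expression plasmid built on the pBOBI backbone. The catalogue lists it simply as a mammalian expression vector, but the feature table shows the layout of an HIV-1-derived lentiviral transfer vector. A CMV enhancer/promoter is fused to a truncated 5' LTR and drives the viral genomic transcript. This is followed by the Ψ packaging signal with a gag fragment, the Rev response element for Rev-dependent nuclear export, and the cPPT/CTS element, which aids nuclear import of the reverse-transcribed genome. At the 3' end lie a WPRE, which enhances transcript stability and expression, LTR sequences and a bGH polyadenylation signal. The plasmid is propagated in E. coli through a high-copy ColE1/pUC-type origin with ampicillin resistance. It also carries an f1 origin and an SV40/EM7-driven bleomycin/Zeocin resistance cassette, which sits outside the LTR-flanked region.

The payload is the 1599 bp human PHGDH coding sequence under an internal CMV enhancer/promoter. PHGDH encodes 3-phosphoglycerate dehydrogenase, which catalyses the first step of the phosphorylated serine biosynthesis pathway. The insert carries the R135W substitution and a C-terminal FLAG epitope. The annotation software matched the epitope only as a short fragment of a 3xFLAG sequence, consistent with a single FLAG unit. A chimeric intron is annotated downstream of the tagged coding sequence. The record states the purpose only as expressing human PHGDH and does not describe the functional effect of R135W. The associated publication concerns 3-phosphoglycerate switching PHGDH between serine synthesis and p53 activation. The construct is therefore suited to expressing the tagged mutant in mammalian cells, by transfection or potentially lentiviral transduction, with detection or pulldown through FLAG.
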