Features (pLannotate 1.2.2; 34 found; start..end, strand, type, name):
    188..387     +  promoter       CMV promoter: human cytomegalovirus (CMV) immediate early promoter
    405..585     +  LTR            5' LTR (truncated): truncated 5' long terminal repeat (LTR) from HIV-1
    632..757     +  misc_feature   HIV-1 Ψ: packaging signal of human immunodeficiency virus type 1
    741..1104    +  CDS            HIV-1 gag (fragment): gag protein from human immunodeficiency virus 1; gag
   1250..1483    +  misc_feature   RRE: The Rev response element (RRE) of HIV-1 allows for Rev-dependent mRNA export from the nucleus to the cytoplasm.
   1860..1960    +  CDS            Rev (fragment): human immunodeficiency virus 1 (HIV-1) Rev protein; rev; enhances nuclear export of unspliced and incompletely spliced viral mRNAs
   1964..2080    +  misc_feature   cPPT/CTS: central polypurine tract and central termination sequence of HIV-1
   2103..2406    +  enhancer       CMV enhancer: human cytomegalovirus immediate early enhancer
   2407..2610    +  promoter       CMV promoter: human cytomegalovirus (CMV) immediate early promoter
   2718..4316    +  CDS            PHGDH: SERA_HUMAN - Also known as PGDH3. Experimental evidence at protein level: Swiss-Prot protein existence level 1. Catalyzes the reversible oxidation of 3-phospho-D-glycerate to 3-phosphonooxypyruvate, the first step of the phosphorylated L- serine biosynthesis pathway. Also catalyzes the reversible oxidation of 2-hydroxyglutarate to 2-oxoglutarate and the reversible oxidation of (S)-malate to oxaloacetate. From Homo sapiens (Human).
   4337..4357    +  CDS            3xFLAG (fragment): three tandem FLAG® epitope tags
   4430..4659    +  intron         chimeric intron: chimera between introns from adenovirus and immunoglobulin heavy chain genes
   4723..4833    +  CDS            nef (fragment): NEF_HV1Z2 - Experimental evidence at protein level: Swiss-Prot protein existence level 1. Extracellular Nef protein targets CD4(+) T-lymphocytes for apoptosis by interacting with CXCR4 surface receptors. From Human immunodeficiency virus type 1 group M subtype D (isolate Z2/CDC-Z34) (HIV-1).
   4836..5424    +  misc_feature   WPRE: woodchuck hepatitis virus posttranscriptional regulatory element
   5441..5509    +  CDS            nef (fragment): NEF_HV1Z2 - Experimental evidence at protein level: Swiss-Prot protein existence level 1. Extracellular Nef protein targets CD4(+) T-lymphocytes for apoptosis by interacting with CXCR4 surface receptors. From Human immunodeficiency virus type 1 group M subtype D (isolate Z2/CDC-Z34) (HIV-1).
   5511..5823    +  LTR            5' LTR (fragment): 5' long terminal repeat (LTR) from HIV-1
   5831..6011    +  LTR            5' LTR (truncated): truncated 5' long terminal repeat (LTR) from HIV-1
   6043..6267    +  polyA_signal   bGH poly(A) signal: bovine growth hormone polyadenylation signal
   6271..6292    +  promoter       SV40 promoter (fragment): SV40 enhancer and early promoter
   6313..6741    +  rep_origin     f1 ori (sequence partly withheld): f1 bacteriophage origin of replication; arrow indicates direction of (+) strand synthesis
   6755..7084    +  promoter       SV40 promoter: SV40 enhancer and early promoter
   7132..7179    +  promoter       EM7 promoter: synthetic bacterial promoter&nbsp
   7198..7572    +  CDS            BleoR: antibiotic-binding protein; Sh ble from Streptoalloteichus hindustanus; confers resistance to bleomycin, phleomycin, and Zeocin™
   7582..7707    +  CDS            ble (fragment): BLE_KLEPN - Experimental evidence at protein level: Swiss-Prot protein existence level 1. Binding protein with a strong affinity to the bleomycin family of antibiotics. Binds to CL990; an antimitotic-antibiotic compound. From Klebsiella pneumoniae.
   7702..7823    +  polyA_signal   SV40 poly(A) signal: SV40 polyadenylation signal
   7896..7912    -  protein_bind   lac operator: The lac repressor binds to the lac operator to inhibit transcription in E. coli. This inhibition can be relieved by adding lactose or isopropyl-β-D-thiogalactopyranoside (IPTG). lac repressor encoded by lacI
   7920..7950    -  promoter       lac promoter: promoter for the E. coli lac operon
   7965..7986    -  protein_bind   CAP binding site: CAP binding activates transcription in the presence of cAMP. E. coli catabolite activator protein
   7999..8091    -  CDS            lacI (fragment): lac repressor; lacI; The lac repressor binds to the lac operator to inhibit transcription in E. coli. This inhibition can be relieved by adding lactose or isopropyl-β-D-thiogalactopyranoside (IPTG).
   8274..8862    -  rep_origin     ori: high-copy-number ColE1/pMB1/pBR322/pUC origin of replication
   9033..9893    -  CDS            AmpR: β-lactamase; bla; confers resistance to ampicillin, carbenicillin, and related antibiotics
   9894..9998    -  promoter       AmpR promoter: bla
  10057..10109   -  misc_feature   bom (fragment): basis of mobility region from pBR322
  10264..187     +  enhancer       CMV enhancer (across the origin): human cytomegalovirus immediate early enhancer
>Addgene plasmid #212998 | pBOBI C-FLAG PHGDH R135W | addgene full sequence | sequence record 424320 | Addgene NGS Result
TCAATGGGTGGAGTATTTACGGTAAACTGCCCACTTGGCAGTACATCAAGTGTATCATATGCCAAGTACG
CCCCCTATTGACGTCAATGACGGTAAATGGCCCGCCTGGCATTATGCCCAGTACATGACCTTATGGGACT
TTCCTACTTGGCAGTACATCTACGTATTAGTCATCGCTATTACCATGGTGATGCGGTTTTGGCAGTACAT
CAATGGGCGTGGATAGCGGTTTGACTCACGGGGATTTCCAAGTCTCCACCCCATTGACGTCAATGGGAGT
TTGTTTTGGCACCAAAATCAACGGGACTTTCCAAAATGTCGTAACAACTCCGCCCCATTGACGCAAATGG
GCGGTAGGCGTGTACGGTGGGAGGTCTATATAAGCAGCGCGTTTTGCCTGTACTGGGTCTCTCTGGTTAG
ACCAGATCTGAGCCTGGGAGCTCTCTGGCTAACTAGGGAACCCACTGCTTAAGCCTCAATAAAGCTTGCC
TTGAGTGCTTCAAGTAGTGTGTGCCCGTCTGTTGTGTGACTCTGGTAACTAGAGATCCCTCAGACCCTTT
TAGTCAGTGTGGAAAATCTCTAGCAGTGGCGCCCGAACAGGGACTTGAAAGCGAAAGGGAAACCAGAGGA
GCTCTCTCGACGCAGGACTCGGCTTGCTGAAGCGCGCACGGCAAGAGGCGAGGGGCGGCGACTGGTGAGT
ACGCCAAAAATTTTGACTAGCGGAGGCTAGAAGGAGAGAGATGGGTGCGAGAGCGTCAGTATTAAGCGGG
GGAGAATTAGATCGCGATGGGAAAAAATTCGGTTAAGGCCAGGGGGAAAGAAAAAATATAAATTAAAACA
TATAGTATGGGCAAGCAGGGAGCTAGAACGATTCGCAGTTAATCCTGGCCTGTTAGAAACATCAGAAGGC
TGTAGACAAATACTGGGACAGCTACAACCATCCCTTCAGACAGGATCAGAAGAACTTAGATCATTATATA
ATACAGTAGCAACCCTCTATTGTGTGCATCAAAGGATAGAGATAAAAGACACCAAGGAAGCTTTAGACAA
GATAGAGGAAGAGCAAAACAAAAGTAAGACCACCGCACAGCAAGCGGCCGCTGATCTTCAGACCTGGAGG
AGGAGATATGAGGGACAATTGGAGAAGTGAATTATATAAATATAAAGTAGTAAAAATTGAACCATTAGGA
GTAGCACCCACCAAGGCAAAGAGAAGAGTGGTGCAGAGAGAAAAAAGAGCAGTGGGAATAGGAGCTTTGT
TCCTTGGGTTCTTGGGAGCAGCAGGAAGCACTATGGGCGCAGCGTCAATGACGCTGACGGTACAGGCCAG
ACAATTATTGTCTGGTATAGTGCAGCAGCAGAACAATTTGCTGAGGGCTATTGAGGCGCAACAGCATCTG
TTGCAACTCACAGTCTGGGGCATCAAGCAGCTCCAGGCAAGAATCCTGGCTGTGGAAAGATACCTAAAGG
ATCAACAGCTCCTGGGGATTTGGGGTTGCTCTGGAAAACTCATTTGCACCACTGCTGTGCCTTGGAATGC
TAGTTGGAGTAATAAATCTCTGGAACAGATTTGGAATCACACGACCTGGATGGAGTGGGACAGAGAAATT
AACAATTACACAAGCTTAATACACTCCTTAATTGAAGAATCGCAAAACCAGCAAGAAAAGAATGAACAAG
AATTATTGGAATTAGATAAATGGGCAAGTTTGTGGAATTGGTTTAACATAACAAATTGGCTGTGGTATAT
AAAATTATTCATAATGATAGTAGGAGGCTTGGTAGGTTTAAGAATAGTTTTTGCTGTACTTTCTATAGTG
AATAGAGTTAGGCAGGGATATTCACCATTATCGTTTCAGACCCACCTCCCAACCCCGAGGGGACCCGACA
GGCCCGAAGGAATAGAAGAAGAAGGTGGAGAGAGAGACAGAGACAGATCCATTCGATTAGTGAACGGATC
AACTTTTAAAAGAAAAGGGGGGATTGGGGGGTACAGTGCAGGGGAAAGAATAGTAGACATAATAGCAACA
GACATACAAACTAAAGAATTACAAAAACAAATTACAAAATTCAAAATTTTATCGATAAGCTTGGGAGTTC
CGCGTTACATAACTTACGGTAAATGGCCCGCCTGGCTGACCGCCCAACGACCCCCGCCCATTGACGTCAA
TAATGACGTATGTTCCCATAGTAACGCCAATAGGGACTTTCCATTGACGTCAATGGGTGGAGTATTTACG
GTAAACTGCCCACTTGGCAGTACATCAAGTGTATCATATGCCAAGTACGCCCCCTATTGACGTCAATGAC
GGTAAATGGCCCGCCTGGCATTATGCCCAGTACATGACCTTATGGGACTTTCCTACTTGGCAGTACATCT
ACGTATTAGTCATCGCTATTACCATGGTGATGCGGTTTTGGCAGTACATCAATGGGCGTGGATAGCGGTT
TGACTCACGGGGATTTCCAAGTCTCCACCCCATTGACGTCAATGGGAGTTTGTTTTGGCACCAAAATCAA
CGGGACTTTCCAAAATGTCGTAACAACTCCGCCCCATTGACGCAAATGGGCGGTAGGCGTGTACGGTGGG
AGGTCTATATAAGCAGAGCTCGTTTAGTGAACCGTCAGATCGCCTGGAGACGCCATCCACGCTGTTTTGA
CCTCCATAGAAGACACCGACTGAGCTCCTTAAGGTTAACTCTAGAGAATTCGGATCCATGGCTTTTGCAA
ATCTGCGGAAAGTGCTCATCAGTGACAGCCTGGACCCTTGCTGCCGGAAGATCTTGCAAGATGGAGGGCT
GCAGGTGGTGGAAAAGCAGAACCTTAGCAAAGAGGAGCTGATAGCGGAGCTGCAGGACTGTGAAGGCCTT
ATTGTTCGCTCTGCCACCAAGGTGACCGCTGATGTCATCAACGCAGCTGAGAAACTCCAGGTGGTGGGCA
GGGCTGGCACAGGTGTGGACAATGTGGATCTGGAGGCCGCAACAAGGAAGGGCATCTTGGTTATGAACAC
CCCCAATGGGAACAGCCTCAGTGCCGCAGAACTCACTTGTGGAATGATCATGTGCCTGGCCAGGCAGATT
CCCCAGGCGACGGCTTCGATGAAGGACGGCAAATGGGAGTGGAAGAAGTTCATGGGAACAGAGCTGAATG
GAAAGACCCTGGGAATTCTTGGCCTGGGCAGGATTGGGAGAGAGGTAGCTACCCGGATGCAGTCCTTTGG
GATGAAGACTATAGGGTATGACCCCATCATTTCCCCAGAGGTCTCGGCCTCCTTTGGTGTTCAGCAGCTG
CCCCTGGAGGAGATCTGGCCTCTCTGTGATTTCATCACTGTGCACACTCCTCTCCTGCCCTCCACGACAG
GCTTGCTGAATGACAACACCTTTGCCCAGTGCAAGAAGGGGGTGCGTGTGGTGAACTGTGCCCGTGGAGG
GATCGTGGACGAAGGCGCCCTGCTCCGGGCCCTGCAGTCTGGCCAGTGTGCCGGGGCTGCACTGGACGTG
TTTACGGAAGAGCCGCCACGGGACCGGGCCTTGGTGGACCATGAGAATGTCATCAGCTGTCCCCACCTGG
GTGCCAGCACCAAGGAGGCTCAGAGCCGCTGTGGGGAGGAAATTGCTGTTCAGTTCGTGGACATGGTGAA
GGGGAAATCTCTCACGGGGGTTGTGAATGCCCAGGCCCTTACCAGTGCCTTCTCTCCACACACCAAGCCT
TGGATTGGTCTGGCAGAAGCTCTGGGGACACTGATGCGAGCCTGGGCTGGGTCCCCCAAAGGGACCATCC
AGGTGATAACACAGGGAACATCCCTGAAGAATGCTGGGAACTGCCTAAGCCCCGCAGTCATTGTCGGCCT
CCTGAAAGAGGCTTCCAAGCAGGCGGATGTGAACTTGGTGAACGCTAAGCTGCTGGTGAAAGAGGCTGGC
CTCAATGTCACCACCTCCCACAGCCCTGCTGCACCAGGGGAGCAAGGCTTCGGGGAATGCCTCCTGGCCG
TGGCCCTGGCAGGCGCCCCTTACCAGGCTGTGGGCTTGGTCCAAGGCACTACACCTGTACTGCAGGGGCT
CAATGGAGCTGTCTTCAGGCCAGAAGTGCCTCTCCGCAGGGACCTGCCCCTGCTCCTATTCCGGACTCAG
ACCTCTGACCCTGCAATGCTGCCTACCATGATTGGCCTCCTGGCAGAGGCAGGCGTGCGGCTGCTGTCCT
ACCAGACTTCACTGGTGTCAGATGGGGAGACCTGGCACGTCATGGGCATCTCCTCCTTGCTGCCCAGCCT
GGAAGCGTGGAAGCAGCATGTGACTGAAGCCTTCCAGTTCCACTTCCTCGAGCCATGGAAGCTTATGGAC
TACAAAGACGATGACGACAAGGATATCTAACTGACTGAACCGGTGGTACCGAGGAATTAATTCGCTGTCT
GCGAGGGCCAGCTGTTGGGGTGAGTACTCCCTCTCAAAAGCGGGCATGACTTCTGCGCTAAGATTGTCAG
TTTCCAAAAACGAGGAGGATTTGATATTCACCTGGCCCGCGGTGATGCCTTTGAGGGTGGCCGCGTCCAT
CTGGTCAGAAAAGACAATCTTTTTGTTGTCAAGCTTGAGGTGTGGCAGGCTTGAGATCTGGCCATACACT
TGAGTGACAATGACATCCACTTTGCCTTTCTCTCCACAGGTGTCCACTCCCAGGTCCAACTGCAGGTCGA
GCATGCATCTAGGGCGGCCAATTCCGCCGATCCTGGAAAAACATGGAGCAATCACAAGTAGCAATACAGC
AGCTACCAATGCTGATTGTGCCTGGCTAGAAGCACAAGAGGAGGAGGAGGTGGGTTTTCCAGTCACACCT
CAGACAATCAACCTCTGGATTACAAAATTTGTGAAAGATTGACTGGTATTCTTAACTATGTTGCTCCTTT
TACGCTATGTGGATACGCTGCTTTAATGCCTTTGTATCATGCTATTGCTTCCCGTATGGCTTTCATTTTC
TCCTCCTTGTATAAATCCTGGTTGCTGTCTCTTTATGAGGAGTTGTGGCCCGTTGTCAGGCAACGTGGCG
TGGTGTGCACTGTGTTTGCTGACGCAACCCCCACTGGTTGGGGCATTGCCACCACCTGTCAGCTCCTTTC
CGGGACTTTCGCTTTCCCCCTCCCTATTGCCACGGCGGAACTCATCGCCGCCTGCCTTGCCCGCTGCTGG
ACAGGGGCTCGGCTGTTGGGCACTGACAATTCCGTGGTGTTGTCGGGGAAGCTGACGTCCTTTCCATGGC
TGCTCGCCTGTGTTGCCACCTGGATTCTGCGCGGGACGTCCTTCTGCTACGTCCCTTCGGCCCTCAATCC
AGCGGACCTTCCTTCCCGCGGCCTGCTGCCGGCTCTGCGGCCTCTTCCGCGTCTTCGCCTTCGCCCTCAG
ACGAGTCGGATCTCCCTTTGGGCCGCCTCCCCGCCTGGAATTCGAGCTCGGTACCTTTAAGACCAATGAC
TTACAAGGCAGCTGTAGATCTTAGCCACTTTTTAAAAGAAAAGGGGGGACTGGAAGGGCTAATTCACTCC
CAACGAAGACAAGATATCCTTGATCTGTGGATCTACCACACACAAGGCTACTTCCCTGATTGGCAGAACT
ACACACCAGGGCCAGGGATCAGATATCCACTGACCTTTGGATGGTGCTACAAGCTAGTACCAGTTGAGCA
AGAGAAGGTAGAAGAAGCCAATGAAGGAGAGAACACCCGCTTGTTACACCCTGTGAGCCTGCATGGGATG
GATGACCCGGAGAGAGAAGTATTAGAGTGGAGGTTTGACAGCCGCCTAGCATTTCATCACATGGCCCGAG
AGCTGCATCCGGACTGTACTGGGTCTCTCTGGTTAGACCAGATCTGAGCCTGGGAGCTCTCTGGCTAACT
AGGGAACCCACTGCTTAAGCCTCAATAAAGCTTGCCTTGAGTGCTTCAAGTAGTGTGTGCCCGTCTGTTG
TGTGACTCTGGTAACTAGAGATCCCTCAGACCCTTTTAGTCAGTGTGGAAAATCTCTAGCAGGGCCGCTT
TAAACCCGCTGATCAGCCTCGACTGTGCCTTCTAGTTGCCAGCCATCTGTTGTTTGCCCCTCCCCCGTGC
CTTCCTTGACCCTGGAAGGTGCCACTCCCACTGTCCTTTCCTAATAAAATGAGGAAATTGCATCGCATTG
TCTGAGTAGGTGTCATTCTATTCTGGGGGGTGGGGTGGGGCAGGACAGCAAGGGGGAGGATTGGGAAGAC
AATAGCAGGCATGCTGGGGATGCGGTGGGCTCTATGGCTTCTGAGGCGGAAAGAACCAGCTGGGGCTCTA
GGGGGTATCCCC
[124 nt withheld, positions 6313-6436]
C
[91 nt withheld, positions 6438-6528]
A
[49 nt withheld, positions 6530-6578]
CCTTTGACGTTGGAGTCCACGTTCTTT
[37 nt withheld, positions 6606-6642]
ACCCTATCTCGGTCTATTCTTTTGATTTATAAGGGATTTTGCCGATTTCGGCCTATTGGTTAAAAAATGA
GCTGATTTAACAAAAATTTAACGCGAATTAATTCTGTGGAATGTGTGTCAGTTAGGGTGTGGAAAGTCCC
CAGGCTCCCCAGCAGGCAGAAGTATGCAAAGCATGCATCTCAATTAGTCAGCAACCAGGTGTGGAAAGTC
CCCAGGCTCCCCAGCAGGCAGAAGTATGCAAAGCATGCATCTCAATTAGTCAGCAACCATAGTCCCGCCC
CTAACTCCGCCCATCCCGCCCCTAACTCCGCCCAGTTCCGCCCATTCTCCGCCCCATGGCTGACTAATTT
TTTTTATTTATGCAGAGGCCGAGGCCGCCTCTGCCTCTGAGCTATTCCAGAAGTAGTGAGGAGGCTTTTT
TGGAGGCCTAGGCTTTTGCAAAAAGCTCCCGGGAGCTTGTATATCCATTTTCGGATCTGATCAGCACGTG
TTGACAATTAATCATCGGCATAGTATATCGGCATAGTATAATACGACAAGGTGAGGAACTAAACCATGGC
CAAGTTGACCAGTGCCGTTCCGGTGCTCACCGCGCGCGACGTCGCCGGAGCGGTCGAGTTCTGGACCGAC
CGGCTCGGGTTCTCCCGGGACTTCGTGGAGGACGACTTCGCCGGTGTGGTCCGGGACGACGTGACCCTGT
TCATCAGCGCGGTCCAGGACCAGGTGGTGCCGGACAACACCCTGGCCTGGGTGTGGGTGCGCGGCCTGGA
CGAGCTGTACGCCGAGTGGTCGGAGGTCGTGTCCACGAACTTCCGGGACGCCTCCGGGCCGGCCATGACC
GAGATCGGCGAGCAGCCGTGGGGGCGGGAGTTCGCCCTGCGCGACCCGGCCGGCAACTGCGTGCACTTCG
TGGCCGAGGAGCAGGACTGACACGTGCTACGAGATTTCGATTCCACCGCCGCCTTCTATGAAAGGTTGGG
CTTCGGAATCGTTTTCCGGGACGCCGGCTGGATGATCCTCCAGCGCGGGGATCTCATGCTGGAGTTCTTC
GCCCACCCCAACTTGTTTATTGCAGCTTATAATGGTTACAAATAAAGCAATAGCATCACAAATTTCACAA
ATAAAGCATTTTTTTCACTGCATTCTAGTTGTGGTTTGTCCAAACTCATCAATGTATCTTATCATGTCTG
TATACCGTCGACCTCTAGCTAGAGCTTGGCGTAATCATGGTCATAGCTGTTTCCTGTGTGAAATTGTTAT
CCGCTCACAATTCCACACAACATACGAGCCGGAAGCATAAAGTGTAAAGCCTGGGGTGCCTAATGAGTGA
GCTAACTCACATTAATTGCGTTGCGCTCACTGCCCGCTTTCCAGTCGGGAAACCTGTCGTGCCAGCTGCA
TTAATGAATCGGCCAACGCGCGGGGAGAGGCGGTTTGCGTATTGGGCGCTCTTCCGCTTCCTCGCTCACT
GACTCGCTGCGCTCGGTCGTTCGGCTGCGGCGAGCGGTATCAGCTCACTCAAAGGCGGTAATACGGTTAT
CCACAGAATCAGGGGATAACGCAGGAAAGAACATGTGAGCAAAAGGCCAGCAAAAGGCCAGGAACCGTAA
AAAGGCCGCGTTGCTGGCGTTTTTCCATAGGCTCCGCCCCCCTGACGAGCATCACAAAAATCGACGCTCA
AGTCAGAGGTGGCGAAACCCGACAGGACTATAAAGATACCAGGCGTTTCCCCCTGGAAGCTCCCTCGTGC
GCTCTCCTGTTCCGACCCTGCCGCTTACCGGATACCTGTCCGCCTTTCTCCCTTCGGGAAGCGTGGCGCT
TTCTCATAGCTCACGCTGTAGGTATCTCAGTTCGGTGTAGGTCGTTCGCTCCAAGCTGGGCTGTGTGCAC
GAACCCCCCGTTCAGCCCGACCGCTGCGCCTTATCCGGTAACTATCGTCTTGAGTCCAACCCGGTAAGAC
ACGACTTATCGCCACTGGCAGCAGCCACTGGTAACAGGATTAGCAGAGCGAGGTATGTAGGCGGTGCTAC
AGAGTTCTTGAAGTGGTGGCCTAACTACGGCTACACTAGAAGAACAGTATTTGGTATCTGCGCTCTGCTG
AAGCCAGTTACCTTCGGAAAAAGAGTTGGTAGCTCTTGATCCGGCAAACAAACCACCGCTGGTAGCGGTG
GTTTTTTTGTTTGCAAGCAGCAGATTACGCGCAGAAAAAAAGGATCTCAAGAAGATCCTTTGATCTTTTC
TACGGGGTCTGACGCTCAGTGGAACGAAAACTCACGTTAAGGGATTTTGGTCATGAGATTATCAAAAAGG
ATCTTCACCTAGATCCTTTTAAATTAAAAATGAAGTTTTAAATCAATCTAAAGTATATATGAGTAAACTT
GGTCTGACAGTTACCAATGCTTAATCAGTGAGGCACCTATCTCAGCGATCTGTCTATTTCGTTCATCCAT
AGTTGCCTGACTCCCCGTCGTGTAGATAACTACGATACGGGAGGGCTTACCATCTGGCCCCAGTGCTGCA
ATGATACCGCGAGACCCACGCTCACCGGCTCCAGATTTATCAGCAATAAACCAGCCAGCCGGAAGGGCCG
AGCGCAGAAGTGGTCCTGCAACTTTATCCGCCTCCATCCAGTCTATTAATTGTTGCCGGGAAGCTAGAGT
AAGTAGTTCGCCAGTTAATAGTTTGCGCAACGTTGTTGCCATTGCTACAGGCATCGTGGTGTCACGCTCG
TCGTTTGGTATGGCTTCATTCAGCTCCGGTTCCCAACGATCAAGGCGAGTTACATGATCCCCCATGTTGT
GCAAAAAAGCGGTTAGCTCCTTCGGTCCTCCGATCGTTGTCAGAAGTAAGTTGGCCGCAGTGTTATCACT
CATGGTTATGGCAGCACTGCATAATTCTCTTACTGTCATGCCATCCGTAAGATGCTTTTCTGTGACTGGT
GAGTACTCAACCAAGTCATTCTGAGAATAGTGTATGCGGCGACCGAGTTGCTCTTGCCCGGCGTCAATAC
GGGATAATACCGCGCCACATAGCAGAACTTTAAAAGTGCTCATCATTGGAAAACGTTCTTCGGGGCGAAA
ACTCTCAAGGATCTTACCGCTGTTGAGATCCAGTTCGATGTAACCCACTCGTGCACCCAACTGATCTTCA
GCATCTTTTACTTTCACCAGCGTTTCTGGGTGAGCAAAAACAGGAAGGCAAAATGCCGCAAAAAAGGGAA
TAAGGGCGACACGGAAATGTTGAATACTCATACTCTTCCTTTTTCAATATTATTGAAGCATTTATCAGGG
TTATTGTCTCATGAGCGGATACATATTTGAATGTATTTAGAAAAATAAACAAATAGGGGTTCCGCGCACA
TTTCCCCGAAAAGTGCCACCTGACGTCGACGGATCGGGAGATCTCCCGATCCCCTATGGTGCACTCTCAG
TACAATCTGCTCTGATGCCGCATAGTTAAGCCAGTATCTGCTCCCTGCTTGTGTGTTGGAGGTCGCTGAG
TAGTGCGCGAGCAAAATTTAAGCTACAACAAGGCAAGGCTTGACCGACAATTGCATGAAGAATCTGCTTA
GGGTTAGGCGTTTTGCGCTGCTTCGCGATGTACGGGCCAGATATACGCGTTGACATTGATTATTGACTAG
TTATTAATAGTAATCAATTACGGGGTCATTAGTTCATAGCCCATATATGGAGTTCCGCGTTACATAACTT
ACGGTAAATGGCCCGCCTGGCTGACCGCCCAACGACCCCCGCCCATTGACGTCAATAATGACGTATGTTC
CCATAGTAACGCCAATAGGGACTTTCCATTGACG
