>Addgene plasmid #212998 | pBOBI C-FLAG PHGDH R135W | depositor partial sequence | sequence record 415584 | PHGDH R135W
ATGGCTTTTGCAAATCTGCGGAAAGTGCTCATCAGTGACAGCCTGGACCCTTGCTGCCGGAAGATCTTGC
AAGATGGAGGGCTGCAGGTGGTGGAAAAGCAGAACCTTAGCAAAGAGGAGCTGATAGCGGAGCTGCAGGA
CTGTGAAGGCCTTATTGTTCGCTCTGCCACCAAGGTGACCGCTGATGTCATCAACGCAGCTGAGAAACTC
CAGGTGGTGGGCAGGGCTGGCACAGGTGTGGACAATGTGGATCTGGAGGCCGCAACAAGGAAGGGCATCT
TGGTTATGAACACCCCCAATGGGAACAGCCTCAGTGCCGCAGAACTCACTTGTGGAATGATCATGTGCCT
GGCCAGGCAGATTCCCCAGGCGACGGCTTCGATGAAGGACGGCAAATGGGAGTGGAAGAAGTTCATGGGA
ACAGAGCTGAATGGAAAGACCCTGGGAATTCTTGGCCTGGGCAGGATTGGGAGAGAGGTAGCTACCCGGA
TGCAGTCCTTTGGGATGAAGACTATAGGGTATGACCCCATCATTTCCCCAGAGGTCTCGGCCTCCTTTGG
TGTTCAGCAGCTGCCCCTGGAGGAGATCTGGCCTCTCTGTGATTTCATCACTGTGCACACTCCTCTCCTG
CCCTCCACGACAGGCTTGCTGAATGACAACACCTTTGCCCAGTGCAAGAAGGGGGTGCGTGTGGTGAACT
GTGCCCGTGGAGGGATCGTGGACGAAGGCGCCCTGCTCCGGGCCCTGCAGTCTGGCCAGTGTGCCGGGGC
TGCACTGGACGTGTTTACGGAAGAGCCGCCACGGGACCGGGCCTTGGTGGACCATGAGAATGTCATCAGC
TGTCCCCACCTGGGTGCCAGCACCAAGGAGGCTCAGAGCCGCTGTGGGGAGGAAATTGCTGTTCAGTTCG
TGGACATGGTGAAGGGGAAATCTCTCACGGGGGTTGTGAATGCCCAGGCCCTTACCAGTGCCTTCTCTCC
ACACACCAAGCCTTGGATTGGTCTGGCAGAAGCTCTGGGGACACTGATGCGAGCCTGGGCTGGGTCCCCC
AAAGGGACCATCCAGGTGATAACACAGGGAACATCCCTGAAGAATGCTGGGAACTGCCTAAGCCCCGCAG
TCATTGTCGGCCTCCTGAAAGAGGCTTCCAAGCAGGCGGATGTGAACTTGGTGAACGCTAAGCTGCTGGT
GAAAGAGGCTGGCCTCAATGTCACCACCTCCCACAGCCCTGCTGCACCAGGGGAGCAAGGCTTCGGGGAA
TGCCTCCTGGCCGTGGCCCTGGCAGGCGCCCCTTACCAGGCTGTGGGCTTGGTCCAAGGCACTACACCTG
TACTGCAGGGGCTCAATGGAGCTGTCTTCAGGCCAGAAGTGCCTCTCCGCAGGGACCTGCCCCTGCTCCT
ATTCCGGACTCAGACCTCTGACCCTGCAATGCTGCCTACCATGATTGGCCTCCTGGCAGAGGCAGGCGTG
CGGCTGCTGTCCTACCAGACTTCACTGGTGTCAGATGGGGAGACCTGGCACGTCATGGGCATCTCCTCCT
TGCTGCCCAGCCTGGAAGCGTGGAAGCAGCATGTGACTGAAGCCTTCCAGTTCCACTTC
